Addgene plasmid #242598: pCAGEN-FastFUCCI-IRES-myr-mKate2 (JDW 1503)
Purpose: A CAGGS driven expression vector containing FastFUCCI to label cell cycle state followed by an IRES and a membrane targeted mKate2
Depositing lab: Joshua Wythe. Depositing organization: University of Virginia. Publication: MultiSite Assembly of Gateway Induced Clones (MAGIC): a flexible cloning toolbox for use in vertebrate model systems. Gillespie WB 3rd, Zhang Y, Ruiz OE, Cerda J 3rd, Ortiz-Guzman J, Sherman M, Turner WD, Largoza G, Mosser LE, Fujimoto E, Chien CB, Kwan KM, Arenkiel BR, Devine WP, Wythe JD. Development. 2025 Nov 15;152(22):dev204308. doi: 10.1242/dev.204308. Epub 2025 Nov 13. PubMed 41230856.
Backbone
  Vector backbone: pCAGEN-DV-IRES-myr-mKate2)
  Vector type: Mammalian Expression
Growth in bacteria
  Bacterial resistance: Ampicillin, 100 μg/mL
  Growth temperature: 37°C
  Growth strain: NEB Stable
  Copy number: High Copy
Gene/Insert
  Gene/Insert name: mKO2-hCDT1(30-120) T2A mAG-hGEM(1-110)
  Species: Synthetic
  Promoter: CAGGS
  Cloning method: Gateway Cloning
Terms and licenses: Academic/Nonprofit Terms; Industry Terms: Not Available to Industry
Depositor comments: Please visit https://doi.org/10.1101/2024.07.13.603267 for bioRxiv preprint.
How to cite: pCAGEN-FastFUCCI-IRES-myr-mKate2 (JDW 1503) was a gift from Joshua Wythe (Addgene plasmid # 242598 ; http://n2t.net/addgene:242598 ; RRID:Addgene_242598)
