[The description below was written by a language model from this plasmid's Addgene catalogue record and pLannotate feature annotations shown in this document.]
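Description:
pCAGEN-FastFUCCI-IRES-myr-mKate2 (JDW 1503) is an 8.4 kb mammalian expression plasmid built by Gateway recombination into the pCAGEN-DV-IRES-myr-mKate2 destination backbone, as part of a modular multisite Gateway cloning toolkit for vertebrate model systems. It is propagated in E. coli through a high-copy ColE1/pUC-type origin and selected with ampicillin via the β-lactamase gene. The backbone also carries an SV40 origin with an adjacent SV40 poly(A) signal, plus remnants of lac regulatory sequences that play no evident role in the payload.

Expression is driven by the CAGGS promoter, annotated as the CMV immediate-early enhancer, chicken β-actin promoter and chimeric β-actin/β-globin intron, which gives strong, broadly active transcription in vertebrate cells. Between the attB1 and attB2 sites left by recombination sits the FastFUCCI cassette: mKO2 fused to the human Cdt1(30-120) degron and mAzamiGreen fused to the human Geminin(1-110) degron. The catalogue entry states that a T2A peptide joins them, so both sensors are made from a single open reading frame in roughly equal amounts. Because the Cdt1 fragment accumulates in G1 and the Geminin fragment in S/G2/M, orange versus green nuclear fluorescence reports cell cycle phase. Downstream, an EMCV IRES permits translation of mKate2 from the same transcript. The record calls this reporter "myr", although the annotated N-terminal membrane-targeting sequence matches a Gap43 fragment. The far-red reporter outlines the membranes of expressing cells. A rabbit β-globin poly(A) signal terminates the transcript.

The construct is suited to simultaneous live imaging of cell cycle state and cell shape in transfected cells or tissues.
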