Features (pLannotate 1.2.2; 27 found; start..end, strand, type, name):
    909..1497    +  rep_origin     ori: high-copy-number ColE1/pMB1/pBR322/pUC origin of replication
   1680..1734    +  CDS            lacI (fragment): lac repressor; lacI; The lac repressor binds to the lac operator to inhibit transcription in E. coli. This inhibition can be relieved by adding lactose or isopropyl-β-D-thiogalactopyranoside (IPTG).
   1736..1870    -  polyA_signal   SV40 poly(A) signal: SV40 polyadenylation signal
   1890..2025    -  rep_origin     SV40 ori: SV40 origin of replication
   2049..2071    -  promoter       SV40 promoter (fragment): SV40 enhancer and early promoter
   2078..2117    +  CDS            lacI (fragment): lac repressor; lacI; The lac repressor binds to the lac operator to inhibit transcription in E. coli. This inhibition can be relieved by adding lactose or isopropyl-β-D-thiogalactopyranoside (IPTG).
   2130..2151    +  protein_bind   CAP binding site: CAP binding activates transcription in the presence of cAMP. E. coli catabolite activator protein
   2166..2196    +  promoter       lac promoter: promoter for the E. coli lac operon
   2204..2220    +  protein_bind   lac operator: The lac repressor binds to the lac operator to inhibit transcription in E. coli. This inhibition can be relieved by adding lactose or isopropyl-β-D-thiogalactopyranoside (IPTG). lac repressor encoded by lacI
   2605..2660    -  polyA_signal   β-globin poly(A) signal: rabbit β-globin polyadenylation signal (Gil and Proudfoot, 1987)
   2731..2802    -  CDS            HBB (fragment): HBB_PONPY - Experimental evidence at transcript level: Swiss-Prot protein existence level 2. Involved in oxygen transport from the lung to the various peripheral tissues. From Pongo pygmaeus (Bornean orangutan).
   2811..3509    -  CDS            mKate2: monomeric far-red fluorescent protein (Shcherbo et al., 2009) mammalian codon-optimized
   3510..3569    -  CDS            Gap43 (fragment): NEUM_RAT - Experimental evidence at protein level: Swiss-Prot protein existence level 1. This protein is associated with nerve growth. It is a major component of the motile 'growth cones' that form the tips of elongating axons. Plays a role in axonal and dendritic filopodia induction (By similarity). From Rattus norvegicus (Rat).
   3583..4045    -  misc_feature   IRES: internal ribosome entry site (IRES) of the encephalomyocarditis virus (EMCV)
   4168..4185    +  promoter       SP6 promoter (fragment): promoter for bacteriophage SP6 RNA polymerase
   4194..4218    +  protein_bind   attB2: mutant version of attB; recombination site for the Gateway® BP reaction BP Clonase™
   4248..4577    -  CDS            Gem1 (1-110): degron consisting of residues 1-110 of human Geminin (Zielke and Edgar, 2015)
   4608..5279    -  CDS            mAzamiGreen: mAzamiGreen is a basic (constitutively fluorescent) green fluorescent protein published in 2003, derived from Galaxea fascicularis. It has high acid sensitivity.
   5352..5624    -  CDS            Cdt1 (30-120): degron consisting of residues 30-120 of human Cdt1 (Zielke and Edgar, 2015)
   5679..6329    -  CDS            mKO2: mKO2 is a basic (constitutively fluorescent) orange fluorescent protein published in 2008, derived from Verrillofungia concinna. It has moderate acid sensitivity.
   6371..6395    -  protein_bind   attB1: mutant version of attB; recombination site for the Gateway® BP reaction BP Clonase™
   6409..6465    -  CDS            HBB (fragment): HBB_LEPEU - Experimental evidence at protein level: Swiss-Prot protein existence level 1. Involved in oxygen transport from the lung to the various peripheral tissues. From Lepus europaeus (European hare).
   6463..7479    -  intron         chimeric intron: chimera between introns from chicken β-actin and rabbit β-globin
   7480..7755    -  promoter       chicken β-actin promoter: No description available
   7757..8136    -  enhancer       CMV enhancer: human cytomegalovirus immediate early enhancer
   8167..8271    +  promoter       AmpR promoter: bla
   8272..738     +  CDS            AmpR (across the origin): β-lactamase; bla; confers resistance to ampicillin, carbenicillin, and related antibiotics
>Addgene plasmid #242598 | pCAGEN-FastFUCCI-IRES-myr-mKate2 (JDW 1503) | addgene full sequence | sequence record 495426 | Addgene NGS Result
GTGGGTTACATCGAACTGGATCTCAACAGCGGTAAGATCCTTGAGAGTTTTCGCCCCGAAGAACGTTTTC
CAATGATGAGCACTTTTAAAGTTCTGCTATGTGGCGCGGTATTATCCCGTATTGACGCCGGGCAAGAGCA
ACTCGGTCGCCGCATACACTATTCTCAGAATGACTTGGTTGAGTACTCACCAGTCACAGAAAAGCATCTT
ACGGATGGCATGACAGTAAGAGAATTATGCAGTGCTGCCATAACCATGAGTGATAACACTGCGGCCAACT
TACTTCTGACAACGATCGGAGGACCGAAGGAGCTAACCGCTTTTTTGCACAACATGGGGGATCATGTAAC
TCGCCTTGATCGTTGGGAACCGGAGCTGAATGAAGCCATACCAAACGACGAGCGTGACACCACGATGCCT
GTAGCAATGGCAACAACGTTGCGCAAACTATTAACTGGCGAACTACTTACTCTAGCTTCCCGGCAACAAT
TAATAGACTGGATGGAGGCGGATAAAGTTGCAGGACCACTTCTGCGCTCGGCCCTTCCGGCTGGCTGGTT
TATTGCTGATAAATCTGGAGCCGGTGAGCGTGGGTCTCGCGGTATCATTGCAGCACTGGGGCCAGATGGT
AAGCCCTCCCGTATCGTAGTTATCTACACGACGGGGAGTCAGGCAACTATGGATGAACGAAATAGACAGA
TCGCTGAGATAGGTGCCTCACTGATTAAGCATTGGTAACTGTCAGACCAAGTTTACTCATATATACTTTA
GATTGATTTAAAACTTCATTTTTAATTTAAAAGGATCTAGGTGAAGATCCTTTTTGATAATCTCATGACC
AAAATCCCTTAACGTGAGTTTTCGTTCCACTGAGCGTCAGACCCCGTAGAAAAGATCAAAGGATCTTCTT
GAGATCCTTTTTTTCTGCGCGTAATCTGCTGCTTGCAAACAAAAAAACCACCGCTACCAGCGGTGGTTTG
TTTGCCGGATCAAGAGCTACCAACTCTTTTTCCGAAGGTAACTGGCTTCAGCAGAGCGCAGATACCAAAT
ACTGTTCTTCTAGTGTAGCCGTAGTTAGGCCACCACTTCAAGAACTCTGTAGCACCGCCTACATACCTCG
CTCTGCTAATCCTGTTACCAGTGGCTGCTGCCAGTGGCGATAAGTCGTGTCTTACCGGGTTGGACTCAAG
ACGATAGTTACCGGATAAGGCGCAGCGGTCGGGCTGAACGGGGGGTTCGTGCACACAGCCCAGCTTGGAG
CGAACGACCTACACCGAACTGAGATACCTACAGCGTGAGCTATGAGAAAGCGCCACGCTTCCCGAAGGGA
GAAAGGCGGACAGGTATCCGGTAAGCGGCAGGGTCGGAACAGGAGAGCGCACGAGGGAGCTTCCAGGGGG
AAACGCCTGGTATCTTTATAGTCCTGTCGGGTTTCGCCACCTCTGACTTGAGCGTCGATTTTTGTGATGC
TCGTCAGGGGGGCGGAGCCTATGGAAAAACGCCAGCAACGCGGCCTTTTTACGGTTCCTGGCCTTTTGCT
GGCCTTTTGCTCACATGTTCTTTCCTGCGTTATCCCCTGATTCTGTGGATAACCGTATTACCGCCTTTGA
GTGAGCTGATACCGCTCGCCGCAGCCGAACGACCGAGCGCAGCGAGTCAGTGAGCGAGGAAGCGGAAGAG
CGCCCAATACGCAAACCGCCTCTCCCCGCGCGTTGGCCGATTCATTAATGCAGCGGATCCAGACATGATA
AGATACATTGATGAGTTTGGACAAACCACAACTAGAATGCAGTGAAAAAAATGCTTTATTTGTGAAATTT
GTGATGCTATTGCTTTATTTGTAACCATTATAAGCTGCAATAAACAAGTTAGCTTTTTGCAAAAGCCTAG
GCCTCCAAAAAAGCCTCCTCACTACTTCTGGAATAGCTCAGAGGCCGAGGCGGCCTCGGCCTCTGCATAA
ATAAAAAAAATTAGTCAGCCATGGGGCGGAGAATGGGCGGAACTGGGCGGAGTTAGGGGCGGGATGGGCG
GAGTTAGGGGCGGGACTATGGTTGCTGACTAATTGAGATGCGGATCCGCTGGCACGACAGGTTTCCCGAC
TGGAAAGCGGGCAGTGAGCGCAACGCAATTAATGTGAGTTAGCTCACTCATTAGGCACCCCAGGCTTTAC
ACTTTATGCTTCCGGCTCGTATGTTGTGTGGAATTGTGAGCGGATAACAATTTCACACAGGAAACAGCTA
TGACCATGATTACGCCAAGCTTGGGCTGCAGGTCGAGGGATCTCCATAAGAGAAGAGGGACAGCTATGAC
TGGGAGTAGTCAGGAGAGGAGGAAAAATCTGGCTAGTAAAACATGTAAGGAAAATTTTAGGGATGTTAAA
GAAAAAAATAACACAAAACAAAATATAAAAAAAATCTAACCTCAAGTCAAGGCTTTTCTATGGAATAAGG
AATGGACAGCAGGGGGCTGTTTCATATACTGATGACCTCTTTATAGCCAACCTTTGTTCATGGCAGCCAG
CATATGGGCATATGTTGCCAAACTCTAAACCAAATACTCATTCTGATGTTTTAAATGATTTGCCCTCCCA
TATGTCCTTCCGAGTGAGAGACACAAAAAATTCCAACACACTATTGCAATGAAAATAAATTTCCTTTATT
AGCCAGAAGTCAGATGCTCAAGGGGCTTCATGATGTCCCCATAATTTTTGGCAGAGGGAAAAAGATCTCA
GTGGTATTTGTGAGCCAGGGCATTGGCCACACCAGCCACCACCTTCTGATAGGCAGCCTGCACCTGAGGA
GTGCGGCCGCTCATCTGTGCCCCAGTTTGCTAGGGAGGTCGCAGTATCTGGCCACAGCCACCTCGTGCTG
CTCGACGTAGGTCTCTTTGTCGGCCTCCTTGATTCTTTCCAGTCTTCTGTCCACATAGTAGACGCCGGGC
ATCTTGAGGTTCTTAGCGGGTTTCTTGGATCTGTATGTGGTCTTCAAGTTGCAGATCAGGTGGCCCCCGC
CCACGAGCTTCAGGGCCATGTCGGCTCTGCCTTCCAGGCCGCCGTCAGCGGGGTACAGGGTCTCGGTGGA
GGCCTCCCAGCCGAGTGTTTTCTTCTGCATCACAGGGCCGTTGGATGGGAAGTTCACCCCTCTGATCTTG
ACGTTGTAGATGAGGCAGCCGTCCTGGAGGCTGGTGTCCTGGGTAGCGGTCAGCACGCCCCCGTCTTCGT
ATGTGGTGACTCTCTCCCATGTGAAGCCCTCGGGGAAGGACTGCTTAAAGAAGTCGGGGATGCCCTGGGT
GTGGTTGATGAAGGTTTTGCTGCCGTACATGAAGCTGGTAGCCAGGATGTCGAAGGCGAAGGGGAGAGGG
CCGCCCTCGACCGCCTTGATTCTCATGGTCTGGGTGCCCTCGTAGGGCTTGCCTTCGCCCTCGGATGTGC
ACTTGAAGTGGTGGTTGTTCACGGTGCCCTCCATGTACAGCTTCATGTGCATGTTCTCCTTAATCAGCTC
GCTCACCATGATCTTTTGGTCCTCATCATTCTTTTCAACCTGTTTGGTTCTTCTCATACAGCACAGCATG
GTTGTGGCCATATTATCATCGTGTTTTTCAAAGGAAAACCACGTCCCCGTGGTTCGGGGGGCCTAGACGT
TTTTTTAACCTCGACTAAACACATGTAAAGCATGTGCACCGAGGCCCCAGATCAGATCCCATACAATGGG
GTACCTTCTGGGCATCCTTCAGCCCCTTGTTGAATACGCTTGAGGAGAGCCATTTGACTCTTTCCACAAC
TATCCAACTCACAACGTGGCACTGGGGTTGTGCCGCCTTTGCAGGTGTATCTTATACACGTGGCTTTTGG
CCGCAGAGGCACCTGTCGCCAGGTGGGGGGTTCCGCTGCCTGCAAAGGGTCGCTACAGACGTTGTTTGTC
TTCAAGAAGCTTCCAGAGGAACTGCTTCCTTCACGACATTCAACAGACCTTGCATTCCTTTGGCGAGAGG
GGAAAGACCCCTAGGAATGCTCGTCAAGAAGACAGGGCCAGGTTTCCGGGCCCTCACATTGCCAAAAGAC
GGCAATATGGTGGAAAATAACATATAGACAAACGCACACCGGCCTTATTCCAAGCGGCTTCGGCCAGTAA
CGTTAGGGGGGGGGGAGGGAGAGGGGGGGGCGGAATTATTTAGGTGACACTATAGGATATCGAACCACTT
TGTACAAGAAAGCTGGGTTGACTGGCGGCCGCTCAGTCAGATCTCTACAGGGCCTTCCGCCGCTTCTCGG
CCACCTCTTTCCAGTACTGGCTGCTGGGGTTTTCTTTGATCATCAGGTCGAAGCTTTCTTGGGTCACGCC
GCCCAGGTTCTTGTTCTCGCTGCTCTCGGGCACGATCACGCCTGGGCTAGAGGTGGTGCTGGTCAGGTGG
TCGTTCCGGTGCTTCCGCTTGCTCAGGCCGGCAGACAGCTCATTCTCCCGGCCCACCAGAGATCCGCTGG
CGCTGGGCTGGATCATCTTCAGGGTCCGCCTGGGCACGCTGCTGTTCTTGATGTTCTCTTTGATCTCTTC
CTGCTTCTGCTTCATGCTGGGGTTCATTTCCAGAGGCCGCCAGTGGCTGGGGTAGCCCTTGGCCTGGCTG
GGCAGCATGCTGTACCTGGCCACGGCGTTCTCGTACAGCTTCACTTTGTTGTAGTCCTTGTCGTGCTTCA
GGATCTCGATCCGGTGGTCGATCTTGTGGGCGTCGGGCAGCCGCACTTCTTTCTTGGCCTTGTAGGTGGT
CTTGAAGTCGCATCTGTAGTGTCCGCCGCCTTCCAGCAGCAGCCGCATGTTCACGTCGCCCTTCAGCACG
CCGTCCTCCACGTACATCTTCTCGGTGCTGGGCTCCCACTTCAGGGTCTTTTTCTGCATCACGGGGCCGT
TGGGGGGGAAGTTGGTGCCGTCGAATCTGATGTCGTAGAAAAAGCAGTCGCCCCTCATGCTGATGTTGGA
GGTGGCGGTGCAGATGCCCTGGTCCTCGTAGGTCATGCTCCGCTCCCAGTGGTAGCCCTCGGGGAAGGTC
TGCTTGAAGTAGTCCTGGATGTCGGCGGGGTACTTGGTGAAGGCCCGGTTGCCGTACTGGAACACGGTGG
TCAGGATGTCGTAGGCGAAGGGCAGAGGGGCGCCTTCGGTCACGTTCAGGTCCAGGATCTGGGTGCCCTC
GTAGGGGTTTCCCTTGCCCTCGCCCTCGATCACGAAGTTGTGGCCGTTCACGGTTCCCCGCATGCACAGC
TTGATCTTCATCTCGGGCTTGATCACGGACACCATGGATCTGGGGCCGGGGTTCTCCTCCACGTCGCCGC
AGGTCAGCAGGCTGCCCCTGCCCTCGTCGACGATGGTGTCCTGGTCCTGGGCGCTGGTCAGGTGAGGAGG
CTGTCCGGCGGCAGGTGTGCTCTTCTTGATTTTCTGGCCAGGGCTGGGACAGGCAGGGATATCGGGGGCC
TCGGGGGTGCTAGGGCTGGACACCTCATCCACGGACAGCCGGAGCCGTCTGCGGGCAGGGGGCCTGGCCT
GATCTCTGCCAGGGGCGGCAGGAGGTCTGGCTCTCTTTCTGCTGCCGGAGGTGGCGGAGGCAGGGGCTCT
CAGGGCAGGTCTGGCAGGAGAGGGTTCCAGGGGCCTCCAATGGCTAGGGTAGCCGCCGAGGCTAGGCAGC
ATGCTGTAGTGGGCCACGGCATCCTCCACCTGCTCGGTGATGTTGCCCTCGGTTTTCCGCACCAGCCGGT
GGCCGATGTAGTGGTCGCCGGGCATTTCCAGGATTTCTTTGGCGGCCTTGTAGGTGGTTTTCATCTGGCA
CTTGTGGTTTCCGCCGCCTTCCAGCTTCAGGTACATGGTCACGTCGCCCTTCAGCACGCCGTCGCTGGCG
GTGATCTTCTCGGTGCTGGGCTCCCAGTCCACGCTCTGGTTCTGCATGATGGGGCCGTCGGCGGGGAAGT
TCACGCCGGTGAACTTGCTCTTGTGGTAGAAGGTGTTGCCCCGCAGGCTGATGTGGGCAGACACAGAGGC
GCTGCCGCCATCCTCGAATTCCAGGCTCCGCTCCCAGCTCAGGCCCTCGGGGAAGGCCTGCTTGAAGTAG
TCGGGGATTTCCTCGGGGTACTTGGTGAACACCCGGTGGCCGTAGCAGAACACGTGGGACACCAGGTCGA
AGGCGAAGGGCATGGGTCCGCCCTCGGCCATGGTGACTCTCAGGGTCATTTCCTGGTGGCCCTCGTAAGG
TCTGCCGGTGCCCTCGCCCTCGATGGTGAACTCGTGGCCGTTCACGCTGCCGTCCATGTAGTACCGCATC
TTCATCTCGGGCTTGATCACGGACACCATGGATCCCAATTCTTAATTAATCACGAGGTACCAGTCAGACC
AGCCTGCTTTTTTGTACAAACTTGTTTGATATCTCGAGGAATTCTTTGCCAAAATGATGAGACAGCACAA
TAACCAGCACGTTGCCCAGGAGCTGTAGGAAAAAGAAGAAGGCATGAACATGGTTAGCAGAGGCTCTAGA
GCCGCCGGTCACACGCCAGAAGCCGAACCCCGCCCTGCCCCGTCCCCCCCGAAGGCAGCCGTCCCCCCGC
GGACAGCCCCGAGGCTGGAGAGGGAGAAGGGGACGGCGGCGCGGCGACGCACGAAGGCCCTCCCCGCCCA
TTTCCTTCCTGCCGGCGCCGCACCGCTTCGCCCCGCGCCCGCTAGAGGGGGTGCGGCGGCGCCTCCCAGA
TTTCGGCTCCGCACAGATTTGGGACAAAGGAAGTCCCTGCGCCCTCTCGCACGATTACCATAAAAGGCAA
TGGCTGCGGCTCGCCGCGCCTCGACAGCCGCCGGCGCTCCGGGGGCCGCCGCGCCCCTCCCCCGAGCCCT
CCCCGGCCCGAGGCGGCCCCGCCCCGCCCGGCACCCCCACCTGCCGCCACCCCCCGCCCGGCACGGCGAG
CCCCGCGCCACGCCCCGTACGGAGCCCCGCACCCGAAGCCGGGCCGTGCTCAGCAACTCGGGGAGGGGGG
TGCAGGGGGGGTTGCAGCCCGACCGACGCGCCCACACCCCCTGCTCACCCCCCCACGCACACACCCCGCA
CGCAGCCTTTGTTCCCCTCGCAGCCCCCCCCGCACCGCGGGGCACCGCCCCCGGCCGCGCTCCCCTCGCG
CACACTGCGGAGCGCACAAAGCCCCGCGCCGCGCCCGCAGCGCTCACAGCCGCCGGGCAGCGCGGAGCCG
CACGCGGCGCTCCCCACGCACACACACACGCACGCACCCCCCGAGCCGCTCCCCCCGCACAAAGGGCCCT
CCCGGAGCCCCTCAAGGCTTTCACGCAGCCACAGAAAAGAAACAAGCCGTCATTAAACCAAGCGCTAATT
ACAGCCCGGAGGAGAAGGGCCGTCCCGCCCGCTCACCTGTGGGAGTAACGCGGTCAGTCAGAGCCGGGGC
GGGCGGCGCGAGGCGGCGGCGGAGCGGGGCACGGGGCGAAGGCAGCGCGCAGCGACTCCCGCCCGCCGCG
CGCTTCGCTTTTTATAGGGCCGCCGCCGCCGCCGCCTCGCCATAAAAGGAAACTTTCGGAGCGCGCCGCT
CTGATTGGCTGCCGCCGCACCTCTCCGCCTCGCCCCGCCCCGCCCCTCGCCCCGCCCCGCCCCGCCTGGC
GCGCGCCCCCCCCCCCCCCGCCCCCATCGCTGCACAAAATAATTAAAAAATAAATAAATACAAAATTGGG
GGTGGGGAGGGGGGGGAGATGGGGAGAGTGAAGCAGAACGTGGGGCTCACCTCGACCATGGTAATAGCGA
TGACTAATACGTAGATGTACTGCCAAGTAGGAAAGTCCCATAAGGTCATGTACTGGGCATAATGCCAGGC
GGGCCATTTACCGTCATTGACGTCAATAGGGGGCGTACTTGGCATATGATACACTTGATGTACTGCCAAG
TGGGCAGTTTACCGTAAATACTCCACCCATTGACGTCAATGGAAAGTCCCTATTGGCGTTACTATGGGAA
CATACGTCATTATTGACGTCAATGGGCGGGGGTCGTTGGGCGGTCAGCCAGGCGGGCCATTTACCGTAAG
TTATGTAACGCGGAACTCCATATATGGGCTATGAACTAATGACCCCGTAATTGATTACTATTAATAACTA
GTCAATAATCAATGTCGACCCAGGTGGCACTTTTCGGGGAAATGTGCGCGGAACCCCTATTTGTTTATTT
TTCTAAATACATTCAAATATGTATCCGCTCATGAGACAATAACCCTGATAAATGCTTCAATAATATTGAA
AAAGGAAGAGTATGAGTATTCAACATTTCCGTGTCGCCCTTATTCCCTTTTTTGCGGCATTTTGCCTTCC
TGTTTTTGCTCACCCAGAAACGCTGGTGAAAGTAAAAGATGCTGAAGATCAGTTGGGTGCACGA
